>Addgene plasmid #111132 | pCR1325 | addgene full sequence | sequence record 211962 | Addgene NGS Result
GGGGAAATGTGCGCGGAACCCCTATTTGTTTATTTTTCTAAATACATTCAAATATGTATCCGCTCATGAG
ACAATAACCCTGATAAATGCTTCAATAATATTGAAAAAGGAAGAGTATGAGTATTCAACATTTCCGTGTC
GCCCTTATTCCCTTTTTTGCGGCATTTTGCCTTCCTGTTTTTGCTCACCCAGAAACGCTGGTGAAAGTAA
AAGATGCTGAAGATCAGTTGGGTGCACGAGTGGGTTACATCGAACTGGATCTCAACAGCGGTAAGATCCT
TGAGAGTTTTCGCCCCGAAGAACGTTTTCCAATGATGAGCACTTTTAAAGTTCTGCTATGTGGCGCGGTA
TTATCCCGTATTGACGCCGGGCAAGAGCAACTCGGTCGCCGCATACACTATTCTCAGAATGACTTGGTTG
AGTACTCACCAGTCACAGAAAAGCATCTTACGGATGGCATGACAGTAAGAGAATTATGCAGTGCTGCCAT
AACCATGAGTGATAACACTGCGGCCAACTTACTTCTGACAACGATCGGAGGACCGAAGGAGCTAACCGCT
TTTTTGCACAACATGGGGGATCATGTAACTCGCCTTGATCGTTGGGAACCGGAGCTGAATGAAGCCATAC
CAAACGACGAGCGTGACACCACGATGCCTGTAGCAATGGCAACAACGTTGCGCAAACTATTAACTGGCGA
ACTACTTACTCTAGCTTCCCGGCAACAATTAATAGACTGGATGGAGGCGGATAAAGTTGCAGGACCACTT
CTGCGCTCGGCCCTTCCGGCTGGCTGGTTTATTGCTGATAAATCTGGAGCCGGTGAGCGTGGGTCTCGCG
GTATCATTGCAGCACTGGGGCCAGATGGTAAGCCCTCCCGTATCGTAGTTATCTACACGACGGGGAGTCA
GGCAACTATGGATGAACGAAATAGACAGATCGCTGAGATAGGTGCCTCACTGATTAAGCATTGGTAACTG
TCAGACCAAGTTTACTCATATATACTTTAGATTGATTTAAAACTTCATTTTTAATTTAAAAGGATCTAGG
TGAAGATCCTTTTTGATAATCTCATGACCAAAATCCCTTAACGTGAGTTTTCGTTCCACTGAGCGTCAGA
CCCCGTAGAAAAGATCAAAGGATCTTCTTGAGATCCTTTTTTTCTGCGCGTAATCTGCTGCTTGCAAACA
AAAAAACCACCGCTACCAGCGGTGGTTTGTTTGCCGGATCAAGAGCTACCAACTCTTTTTCCGAAGGTAA
CTGGCTTCAGCAGAGCGCAGATACCAAATACTGTTCTTCTAGTGTAGCCGTAGTTAGGCCACCACTTCAA
GAACTCTGTAGCACCGCCTACATACCTCTCTCTGCTAATCCTGTTACCAGTGGCTGCTGCCAGTGGCGAT
AAGTCGTGTCTTACCGGGTTGGACTCAAGACGATAGTTACCGGATAAGGCGCAGCGGTCGGGCTGAACGG
GGGGTTCGTGCACACAGCCCAGCTTGGAGCGAACGACCTACACCGAACTGAGATACCTACAGCGTGAGCT
ATGAGAAAGCGCCACGCTTCCCGAAGGGAGAAAGGCGGACAGGTATCCGGTAAGCGGCAGGGTCGGAACA
GGAGAGCGCACGAGGGAGCTTCCAGGGGGAAACGCCTGGTATCTTTATAGTCCTGTCGGGTTTCGCCACC
TCTGACTTGAGCGTCGATTTTTGTGATGCTCGTCAGGGGGGCGGAGCCTATGGAAAAACGCCAGCAACGC
GGCCTTTTTACGGTTCCTGGCCTTTTGCTGGCCTTTTGCTCACATGTTCTTTCCTGCGTTATCCCCTGAT
TCTGTGGATAACCGTATTACCGCCTTTGAGTGAGCTGATACCGCTCGCCGCAGCCGAACGACCGAGCGCA
GCGAGTCAGTGAGCGAGGAAGCGGAAGAGCGCCCAATACGCAAACCGCCTCTCCCCGCGCGTTGGCCGAT
TCATTAATGCAGCTGGCACGACAGGTTTCCCGACTGGAAAGCGGGCAGTGAGCGCAACGCAATTAATGTG
AGTTAGCTCACTCATTAGGCACCCCAGGCTTTACACTTTATGCTTCCGGCTCGTATGTTGTGTGGAATTG
TGAGCGGATAACAATTTCACACAGGAAACAGCTATGACCATGATTACGCCAAGCGCGCAATTAACCCTCA
CTAAAGGGAACAAAAGCTGGAGCTGCAAGCTTAATGTAGTCTTATGCAATACTCTTGTAGTCTTGCAACA
TGGTAACGATGAGTTAGCAACATGCCTTACAAGGAGAGAAAAAGCACCGTGCATGCCGATTGGTGGAAGT
AAGGTGGTACGATCGTGCCTTATTAGGAAGGCAACAGACGGGTCTGACATGGATTGGACGAACCACTGAA
TTGCCGCATTGCAGAGATATTGTATTTAAGTGCCTAGCTCGATACATAAACGGGTCTCTCTGGTTAGACC
AGATCTGAGCCTGGGAGCTCTCTGGCTAACTAGGGAACCCACTGCTTAAGCCTCAATAAAGCTTGCCTTG
AGTGCTTCAAGTAGTGTGTGCCCGTCTGTTGTGTGACTCTGGTAACTAGAGATCCCTCAGACCCTTTTAG
TCAGTGTGGAAAATCTCTAGCAGTGGCGCCCGAACAGGGACTTGAAAGCGAAAGGGAAACCAGAGGAGCT
CTCTCGACGCAGGACTCGGCTTGCTGAAGCGCGCACGGCAAGAGGCGAGGGGCGGCGACTGGTGAGTACG
CCAAAAATTTTGACTAGCGGAGGCTAGAAGGAGAGAGATGGGTGCGAGAGCGTCAGTATTAAGCGGGGGA
GAATTAGATCGCGATGGGAAAAAATTCGGTTAAGGCCAGGGGGAAAGAAAAAATATAAATTAAAACATAT
AGTATGGGCAAGCAGGGAGCTAGAACGATTCGCAGTTAATCCTGGCCTGTTAGAAACATCAGAAGGCTGT
AGACAAATACTGGGACAGCTACAACCATCCCTTCAGACAGGATCAGAAGAACTTAGATCATTATATAATA
CAGTAGCAACCCTCTATTGTGTGCATCAAAGGATAGAGATAAAAGACACCAAGGAAGCTTTAGACAAGAT
AGAGGAAGAGCAAAACAAAAGTAAGACCACCGCACAGCAAGCGGCCGCTGATCTTCAGACCTGGAGGAGG
AGATATGAGGGACAATTGGAGAAGTGAATTATATAAATATAAAGTAGTAAAAATTGAACCATTAGGAGTA
GCACCCACCAAGGCAAAGAGAAGAGTGGTGCAGAGAGAAAAAAGAGCAGTGGGAATAGGAGCTTTGTTCC
TTGGGTTCTTGGGAGCAGCAGGAAGCACTATGGGCGCAGCGTCAATGACGCTGACGGTACAGGCCAGACA
ATTATTGTCTGGTATAGTGCAGCAGCAGAACAATTTGCTGAGGGCTATTGAGGCGCAACAGCATCTGTTG
CAACTCACAGTCTGGGGCATCAAGCAGCTCCAGGCAAGAATCCTGGCTGTGGAAAGATACCTAAAGGATC
AACAGCTCCTGGGGATTTGGGGTTGCTCTGGAAAACTCATTTGCACCACTGCTGTGCCTTGGAATGCTAG
TTGGAGTAATAAATCTCTGGAACAGATTTGGAATCACACGACCTGGATGGAGTGGGACAGAGAAATTAAC
AATTACACAAGCTTAATACACTCCTTAATTGAAGAATCGCAAAACCAGCAAGAAAAGAATGAACAAGAAT
TATTGGAATTAGATAAATGGGCAAGTTTGTGGAATTGGTTTAACATAACAAATTGGCTGTGGTATATAAA
ATTATTCATAATGATAGTAGGAGGCTTGGTAGGTTTAAGAATAGTTTTTGCTGTACTTTCTATAGTGAAT
AGAGTTAGGCAGGGATATTCACCATTATCGTTTCAGACCCACCTCCCAACCCCGAGGGGACCCGACAGGC
CCGAAGGAATAGAAGAAGAAGGTGGAGAGAGAGACAGAGACAGATCCATTCGATTAGTGAACGGATCTCG
ACGGTATCGGTTAACTTTTAAAAGAAAAGGGGGGATTGGGGGGTACAGTGCAGGGGAAAGAATAGTAGAC
ATAATAGCAACAGACATACAAACTAAAGAATTACAAAAACAAATTACAAAATTCAAAATTTTATCGTCCA
GTGTGGTGGAATTCTGCAGATATCAACAAGTTTGTACAAAAAAGCAGGCTCCACCATGGGAACCGACATT
GATTATTGACTAGGCTTTTGCAAAAAGCTTTGCAAAGATGGATAAAGTTTTAAACAGAGAGGAATCTTTG
CAGCTAATGGACCTTCTAGGTCTTGAAAGGAGTGGGAATTGGCTCCGGTGCCCGTCAGTGGGCAGAGCGC
ACATCGCCCACAGTCCCCGAGAAGTTGGGGGGAGGGGTCGGCAATTGAACCGGTGCCTAGAGAAGGTGGC
GCGGGGTAAACTGGGAAAGTGATGTCGTGTACTGGCTCCGCCTTTTTCCCGAGGGTGGGGGAGAACCGTA
TATAAGTGCAGTAGTCGCCGTGAACGTTCTTTTTCGCAACGGGTTTGCCGCCAGAACACAGGTAAGTGCC
GTGTGTGGTTCCCGCGGGCCTGGCCTCTTTACGGGTTATGGCCCTTGCGTGCCTTGAATTACTTCCACCT
GGCTGCAGTACGTGATTCTTGATCCCGAGCTTCGGGTTGGAAGTGGGTGGGAGAGTTCGAGGCCTTGCGC
TTAAGGAGCCCCTTCGCCTCGTGCTTGAGTTGAGGCCTGGCCTGGGCGCTGGGGCCGCCGCGTGCGAATC
TGGTGGCACCTTCGCGCCTGTCTCGCTGCTTTCGATAAGTCTCTAGCCATTTAAAATTTTTGATGACCTG
CTGCGACGCTTTTTTTCTGGCAAGATAGTCTTGTAAATGCGGGCCAAGATCTGCACACTGGTATTTCGGT
TTTTGGGGCCGCGGGCGGCGACGGGGCCCGTGCGTCCCAGCGCACATGTTCGGCGAGGCGGGGCCTGCGA
GCGCGGCCACCGAGAATCGGACGGGGGTAGTCTCAAGCTGGCCGGCCTGCTCTGGTGCCTGGCCTCGCGC
CGCCGTGTATCGCCCCGCCCTGGGCGGCAAGGCTGGCCCGGTCGGCACCAGTTGCGTGAGCGGAAAGATG
GCCGCTTCCCGGCCCTGCTGCAGGGAGCTCAAAATGGAGGACGCGGCGCTCGGGAGAGCGGGCGGGTGAG
TCACCCACACAAAGGAAAAGGGCCTTTCCGTCCTCAGCCGTCGCTTCATGTGACTCCACGGAGTACCGGG
CGCCGTCCAGGCACCTCGATTAGTTCTCGAGCTTTTGGAGTACGTCGTCTTTAGGTTGGGGGGAGGGGTT
TTATGCGATGGAGTTTCCCCACACTGAGTGGGTGGAGACTGAAGTTAGGCCAGCTTGGCACTTGATGTAA
TTCTCCTTGGAATTTGCCCTTTTTGAGTTTGGATCTTGGTTCATTCTCAAGCCTCAGACAGTGGTTCAAA
GTTTTTTTCTTCCATTTCAGGTGTCGTGAGGAATTAGCTTGGTACTAATACGACTCACTATAGGGAGACC
CAAGCTGGCTAGGTAAGCTTGGTACCGAGCTCGGATCCATGTACCCATACGATGTTCCAGATTACGCTGG
TGGATCTGGAGGTTCTGGTGGAATGCCTGGTGTCATACCTAGTGAAAGTAATGGACTTTCAAGAGGTAGC
CCTTCAAAGAAAAACAGACTTTCCTTAAAGTTTTTTCAGAAAAAGGAAACTAAGAGAGCTTTGGATTTCA
CAGATTCTCAAGAAAATGAAGAAAAAGCTTCTGAATATAGAGCATCTGAAATTGATCAAGTTGTTCCTGC
AGCACAGTCTTCACCTATAAACTGTGAGAAGAGAGAAAACTTGTTACCATTTGTGGGACTGAATAATCTC
GGCAATACTTGCTATCTTAATAGTATACTTCAGGTATTATATTTTTGTCCCGGTTTTAAATCTGGAGTAA
AGCACTTATTTAATATTATTTCAAGGAAGAAAGAAGCTCTAAAGGATGAAGCCAATCAAAAAGACAAGGG
AAATTGCAAAGAAGATTCTTTGGCAAGTTATGAATTGATATGCAGTTTACAGTCCTTAATCATTTCGGTT
GAACAGCTCCAGGCTAGTTTTCTCTTAAATCCAGAGAAATATACTGATGAACTTGCCACTCAGCCAAGGC
GACTGCTTAACACACTGAGGGAACTCAACCCTATGTATGAAGGATATCTACAGCATGATGCACAGGAAGT
ATTACAATGTATTTTGGGAAACATTCAAGAAACATGCCAACTCCTAAAAAAAGAAGAAGTAAAAAATGTG
GCAGAATTACCTACTAAGGTAGAAGAAATACCTCATCCGAAAGAGGAAATGAATGGTATTAACAGCATAG
AGATGGACAGTATGAGGCATTCTGAAGACTTTAAAGAGAAACTCCCAAAAGGAAATGGGAAAAGAAAAAG
TGACACTGAATTTGGTAACATGAAGAAAAAAGTTAAATTATCCAAGGAACACCAGTCATTGGAAGAGAAC
CAGAGACAAACTAGATCAAAAAGAAAAGCTACAAGTGATACATTAGAGAGTCCTCCTAAAATAATTCCCA
AGTATATTTCTGAAAATGAGAGTCCAAGACCCTCACAAAAGAAATCAAGAGTTAAAATAAATTGGTTAAA
GTCTGCAACTAAGCAACCCAGCATTCTTTCTAAATTTTGTAGTCTGGGAAAAATAACAACAAACCAAGGA
GTCAAAGGACAATCTAAAGAAAATGAATGTGATCCTGAAGAGGACTTGGGGAAGTGTGAAAGTGATAACA
CAACTAATGGTTGTGGACTTGAATCTCCAGGAAATACTGTTACACCTGTAAATGTTAATGAAGTTAAACC
CATAAACAAAGGTGAAGAACAAATTGGTTTTGAGCTAGTGGAGAAATTATTTCAAGGTCAGCTGGTATTA
AGGACGCGTTGCTTGGAATGTGAAAGTTTAACAGAAAGAAGAGAAGATTTTCAAGACATCAGTGTGCCAG
TACAAGAAGATGAGCTTTCCAAAGTAGAGGAGAGTTCTGAAATTTCTCCAGAGCCAAAAACAGAAATGAA
GACCCTGAGATGGGCAATTTCACAATTTGCTTCAGTAGAAAGGATTGTAGGAGAAGATAAATATTTCTGT
GAAAACTGCCATCATTATACTGAAGCTGAACGAAGTCTTTTGTTTGACAAAATGCCTGAAGTTATAACTA
TTCATTTGAAGTGCTTTGCTGCTAGTGGTTTGGAGTTTGATTGTTATGGTGGTGGACTTTCCAAGATCAA
CACTCCTTTATTGACACCTCTTAAATTGTCACTAGAAGAATGGAGCACAAAGCCAACTAACGACAGCTAT
GGATTATTTGCGGTTGTGATGCATAGTGGCATTACAATTAGTAGTGGGCATTACACTGCTTCTGTTAAAG
TCACTGACCTTAACAGTTTAGAACTAGATAAAGGAAATTTTGTGGTTGACCAAATGTGTGAAATAGGTAA
GCCAGAACCATTGAATGAGGAGGAAGCAAGGGGTGTGGTTGAGAATTATAATGATGAAGAAGTGTCAATT
AGAGTTGGTGGAAATACACAGCCAAGTAAAGTTTTGAACAAAAAAAATGTAGAAGCTATTGGACTTCTTG
GAGGACAAAAGAGCAAAGCAGATTATGAGCTATACAACAAAGCCTCTAATCCTGATAAGGTTGCTAGTAC
AGCGTTTGCTGAAAATAGAAATTCTGAGACTAGTGATACTACTGGGACCCATGAATCTGATAGAAACAAG
GAATCCAGTGACCAAACAGGCATTAATATTAGTGGATTTGAGAACAAAATTTCATACGTAGTGCAAAGCT
TAAAGGAGTATGAGGGGAAGTGGTTGCTTTTTGATGATTCTGAAGTCAAAGTTACTGAAGAGAAGGACTT
TCTGAATTCTCTTTCCCCTTCTACATCTCCTACTTCTACTCCTTACTTGCTATTTTATAAGAAATTATAA
GTCGACCCCCTCTCCCCCTCTCCCTCCCCCCCCCCTAACGTTACTGGCCGAAGCCGCTTGGAATAAGGCC
GGTGTGCGTTTGTCTATATGTTATTTTCCACCATATTGCCGTCTTTTGGCAATGTGAGGGCCCGGAAACC
TGGCCCTGTCTTCTTGACGAGCATTCCTAGGGGTCTTTCCCCTCTCGCCAAAGGAATGCAAGGTCTGTTG
AATGTCGTGAAGGAAGCAGTTCCTCTGGAAGCTTCTTGAAGACAAACAACGTCTGTAGCGACCCTTTGCA
GGCAGCGGAACCCCCCACCTGGCGACAGGTGCCTCTGCGGCCAAAAGCCACGTGTATAAGATACACCTGC
AAAGGCGGCACAACCCCAGTGCCACGTTGTGAGTTGGATAGTTGTGGAAAGAGTCAAATGGCTCTCCTCA
AGCGTATTCAACAAGGGGCTGAAGGATGCCCAGAAGGTACCCCATTGTATGGGATCTGATCTGGGGCCTC
GGTGCACATGCTTTACATGTGTTTAGTCGAGGTTAAAAAAACGTCTAGGCCCCCCGAACCACGGGGACGT
GGTTTTCCTTTGAAAAACACGATGCCACCATGGGTATGAACCCAGCCATCAGCGTCGCTCTCCTGCTCTC
AGTCTTGCAGGTGTCCCGAGGGCAGAAGGTGACCAGCCTGACAGCCTGCCTGGTGAACCAAAACCTTCGC
CTGGACTGCCGCCATGAGAATAACACCAAGGATAACTCCATCCAGCATGAGTTCAGCCTGACCCGAGAGA
AGAGGAAGCACGTGCTCTCAGGCACCCTTGGGATACCCGAGCACACGTACCGCTCCCGCGTCACCCTCTC
CAACCAGCCCTATATCAAGGTCCTTACCCTAGCCAACTTCACCACCAAGGATGAGGGCGACTACTTTTGT
GAGCTTCGCGTCTCGGGCGCGAATCCCATGAGCTCCAATAAAAGTATCAGTGTGTATAGAGACAAGCTGG
TCAAGTGTGGCGGCATAAGCCTGCTGGTTCAGAACACATCCTGGATGCTGCTGCTGCTGCTTTCCCTCTC
CCTCCTCCAAGCCCTGGACTTCATTTCTCTGTGATCTAGACCCAGCTTTCTTGTACAAAGTGGTTGATAT
CCAGCACAGTGGCGGCCGCTCGACAATCAACCTCTGGATTACAAAATTTGTGAAAGATTGACTGGTATTC
TTAACTATGTTGCTCCTTTTACGCTATGTGGATACGCTGCTTTAATGCCTTTGTATCATGCTATTGCTTC
CCGTATGGCTTTCATTTTCTCCTCCTTGTATAAATCCTGGTTGCTGTCTCTTTATGAGGAGTTGTGGCCC
GTTGTCAGGCAACGTGGCGTGGTGTGCACTGTGTTTGCTGACGCAACCCCCACTGGTTGGGGCATTGCCA
CCACCTGTCAGCTCCTTTCCGGGACTTTCGCTTTCCCCCTCCCTATTGCCACGGCGGAACTCATCGCCGC
CTGCCTTGCCCGCTGCTGGACAGGGGCTCGGCTGTTGGGCACTGACAATTCCGTGGTGTTGTCGGGGAAG
CTGACGTCCTTTCCATGGCTGCTCGCCTGTGTTGCCACCTGGATTCTGCGCGGGACGTCCTTCTGCTACG
TCCCTTCGGCCCTCAATCCAGCGGACCTTCCTTCCCGCGGCCTGCTGCCGGCTCTGCGGCCTCTTCCGCG
TCTTCGCCTTCGCCCTCAGACGAGTCGGATCTCCCTTTGGGCCGCCTCCCCGCCTGGACCTGCAGGATTC
TGCAGATATCCGGACTAGTGATCTAATTCTACCGGGTAGGGGAGGCGCTTTTCCCAAGGCAGTCTGGAGC
ATGCGCTTTAGCAGCCCCGCTGGGCACTTGGCGCTACACAAGTGGCCTCTGGCCTCGCACACATTCCACA
TCCACCGGTAGGCGCCAACCGGCTCCGTTCTTTGGTGGCCCCTTCGCGCCACCTTCTACTCCTCCCCTAG
TCAGGAAGTTCCCCCCCGCCCCGCAGCTCGCGTCGTGCAGGACGTGACAAATGGAAGTAGCACGTCTCAC
TAGTCTCGTGCAGATGGACAGCACCGCTGAGCAATGGAAGCGGGTAGGCCTTTGGGGCAGCGGCCAATAG
CAGCTTTGCTCCTTCGCTTTCTGGGCTCAGAGGCTGGGAAGGGGTGGGTCCGGGGGCGGGCTCAGGGGCG
GGCTCAGGGGCGGGGCGGGCGCCCGAAGGTCCTCCGGAGGCCCGGCATTCTGCACGCTTCAAAAGCGCAC
GTCTGCCGCGCTGTTCTCCTCTTCCTCATCTCCGGGCCTTTCGACCTGCAGCCAATATGGGATCGGCCAT
TGAACAAGATGGATTGCACGCAGGTTCTCCGGCCGCTTGGGTGGAGAGGCTATTCGGCTATGACTGGGCA
CAACAGACAATCGGCTGCTCTGATGCCGCCGTGTTCCGGCTGTCAGCGCAGGGGCGCCCGGTTCTTTTTG
TCAAGACCGACCTGTCCGGTGCCCTGAATGAACTGCAGGACGAGGCAGCGCGGCTATCGTGGCTGGCCAC
GACGGGCGTTCCTTGCGCAGCTGTGCTCGACGTTGTCACTGAAGCGGGAAGGGACTGGCTGCTATTGGGC
GAAGTGCCGGGGCAGGATCTCCTGTCATCTCACCTTGCTCCTGCCGAGAAAGTATCCATCATGGCTGATG
CAATGCGGCGGCTGCATACGCTTGATCCGGCTACCTGCCCATTCGACCACCAAGCGAAACATCGCATCGA
GCGAGCACGTACTCGGATGGAAGCCGGTCTTGTCGATCAGGATGATCTGGACGAAGAGCATCAGGGGCTC
GCGCCAGCCGAACTGTTCGCCAGGCTCAAGGCGCGCATGCCCGACGGCGAGGATCTCGTCGTGACCCATG
GCGATGCCTGCTTGCCGAATATCATGGTGGAAAATGGCCGCTTTTCTGGATTCATCGACTGTGGCCGGCT
GGGTGTGGCGGACCGCTATCAGGACATAGCGTTGGCTACCCGTGATATTGCTGAAGAGCTTGGCGGCGAA
TGGGCTGACCGCTTCCTCGTGCTTTACGGTATCGCCGCTCCCGATTCGCAGCGCATCGCCTTCTATCGCC
TTCTTGACGAGTTCTTCTGAACGCGTCGCCCGCCCCACGACCCGCAGCGCCCGACCGAAAGGAGCGCACG
ACCCCATGCATCTCGAGGGCCCGGTACCTTTAAGACCAATGACTTACAAGGCAGCTGTAGATCTTAGCCA
CTTTTTAAAAGAAAAGGGGGGACTGGAAGGGCTAGCTCACTCCCAACGAAGACAAGATCTGCTTTTTGCT
TGTACTGGGTCTCTCTGGTTAGACCAGATCTGAGCCTGGGAGCTCTCTGGCTAACTAGGGAACCCACTGC
TTAAGCCTCAATAAAGCTTGCCTTGAGTGCTTCAAGTAGTGTGTGCCCGTCTGTTGTGTGACTCTGGTAA
CTAGAGATCCCTCAGACCCTTTTAGTCAGTGTGGAAAATCTCTAGCAGTAGTAGTTCATGTCATCTTATT
ATTCAGTATTTATAACTTGCAAAGAAATGAATATCAGAGAGTGAGAGGAACTTGTTTATTGCAGCTTATA
ATGGTTACAAATAAAGCAATAGCATCACAAATTTCACAAATAAAGCATTTTTTTCACTGCATTCTAGTTG
TGGTTTGTCCAAACTCATCAATGTATCTTATCATGTCTGGCTCTAGCTATCCCGCCCCTAACTCCGCCCA
TCCCGCCCCTAACTCCGCCCAGTTCCGCCCATTCTCCGCCCCATGGCTGACTAATTTTTTTTATTTATGC
AGAGGCCGAGGCCGCCTCGGCCTCTGAGCTATTCCAGAAGTAGTGAGGAGGCTTTTTTGGAGGCCTAGGG
ACGTACCCAATTCGCCCTATAGTGAGTCGTATTACGCGCGCTCACTGGCCGTCGTTTTACAACGTCGTGA
CTGGGAAAACCCTGGCGTTACCCAACTTAATCGCCTTGCAGCACATCCCCCTTTCGCCAGCTGGCGTAAT
AGCGAAGAGGCCCGCACCGATCGCCCTTCCCAACAGTTGCGCAGCCTGAATGGCGAATGGG
[124 nt withheld, positions 12032-12155]
C
[91 nt withheld, positions 12157-12247]
A
[49 nt withheld, positions 12249-12297]
CCTTTGACGTTGGAGTCCACGTTCTTT
[37 nt withheld, positions 12325-12361]
ACCCTATCTCGGTCTATTCTTTTGATTTATAAGGGATTTTGCCGATTTCGGCCTATTGGTTAAAAAATGA
GCTGATTTAACAAAAATTTAACGCGAATTTTAACAAAATATTAACGCTTACAATTTAGGTGGCACTTTTC
Features (pLannotate 1.2.2; 35 found; start..end, strand, type, name):
     12..116     +  promoter       AmpR promoter: bla
    117..977     +  CDS            AmpR: β-lactamase; bla; confers resistance to ampicillin, carbenicillin, and related antibiotics
   1148..1736    +  rep_origin     ori: high-copy-number ColE1/pMB1/pBR322/pUC origin of replication
   1919..2011    +  CDS            lacI (fragment): lac repressor; lacI; The lac repressor binds to the lac operator to inhibit transcription in E. coli. This inhibition can be relieved by adding lactose or isopropyl-β-D-thiogalactopyranoside (IPTG).
   2024..2045    +  protein_bind   CAP binding site: CAP binding activates transcription in the presence of cAMP. E. coli catabolite activator protein
   2060..2090    +  promoter       lac promoter: promoter for the E. coli lac operon
   2094..2116    +  protein_bind   lac operator (fragment): The lac repressor binds to the lac operator to inhibit transcription in E. coli. This inhibition can be relieved by adding lactose or isopropyl-β-D-thiogalactopyranoside (IPTG). lac repressor encoded by lacI
   2159..2177    +  promoter       T3 promoter: promoter for bacteriophage T3 RNA polymerase
   2205..2431    +  promoter       RSV promoter: Rous sarcoma virus enhancer/promoter
   2432..2612    +  LTR            5' LTR (truncated): truncated 5' long terminal repeat (LTR) from HIV-1
   2659..2784    +  misc_feature   HIV-1 Ψ: packaging signal of human immunodeficiency virus type 1
   2768..3131    +  CDS            HIV-1 gag (fragment): gag protein from human immunodeficiency virus 1; gag
   3277..3510    +  misc_feature   RRE: The Rev response element (RRE) of HIV-1 allows for Rev-dependent mRNA export from the nucleus to the cytoplasm.
   3887..3987    +  CDS            Rev (fragment): human immunodeficiency virus 1 (HIV-1) Rev protein; rev; enhances nuclear export of unspliced and incompletely spliced viral mRNAs
   4006..4122    +  misc_feature   cPPT/CTS: central polypurine tract and central termination sequence of HIV-1
   4156..4180    +  protein_bind   attB1: mutant version of attB; recombination site for the Gateway® BP reaction BP Clonase™
   4195..4213    +  enhancer       CMV enhancer (fragment): human cytomegalovirus immediate early enhancer
   4238..4304    +  CDS            small t antigen (fragment): SV40 (simian virus 40) small t antigen
   4311..5489    +  promoter       EF-1α promoter: strong constitutive promoter for human elongation factor EF-1α
   5506..5524    +  promoter       T7 promoter: promoter for bacteriophage T7 RNA polymerase
   5572..5598    +  CDS            3xHA (fragment): three tandem HA epitope tags
   5623..7977    +  CDS            USP1: UBP1_HUMAN - Experimental evidence at protein level: Swiss-Prot protein existence level 1. Negative regulator of DNA damage repair which specifically deubiquitinates monoubiquitinated FANCD2 (PubMed:15694335). Also involved in PCNA-mediated translesion synthesis (TLS) by deubiquitinating monoubiquitinated PCNA (PubMed:16531995). Has almost no deubiquitinating activity by itself and requires the interaction with WDR48 to have a high activity (PubMed:18082604, PubMed:26388029). From Homo sapiens (Human).
   7995..8564    +  misc_feature   IRES: internal ribosome entry site (IRES) of the encephalomyocarditis virus (EMCV)
   8576..9064    +  CDS            Thy1.1: mouse GPI-anchored cell surface glycoprotein of the immunoglobulin superfamily This allele of Thy1 is also known as CD90.1.
   9070..9094    -  protein_bind   attB2: mutant version of attB; recombination site for the Gateway® BP reaction BP Clonase™
   9125..9713    +  misc_feature   WPRE: woodchuck hepatitis virus posttranscriptional regulatory element
   9764..10263   +  promoter       PGK promoter: mouse phosphoglycerate kinase 1 promoter
  10277..11080   +  CDS            NeoR/KanR: aminoglycoside phosphotransferase from Tn5; aph(3')-II (or nptII); confers resistance to neomycin, kanamycin, and G418 (Geneticin®)
  11154..11291   +  CDS            nef (fragment): NEF_HV1LA - Experimental evidence at protein level: Swiss-Prot protein existence level 1. Extracellular Nef protein targets CD4(+) T-lymphocytes for apoptosis by interacting with CXCR4 surface receptors. From Human immunodeficiency virus type 1 group M subtype B (isolate Lai) (HIV-1).
  11277..11457   +  LTR            5' LTR (truncated): truncated 5' long terminal repeat (LTR) from HIV-1
  11529..11650   +  polyA_signal   SV40 poly(A) signal: SV40 polyadenylation signal
  11690..11825   +  rep_origin     SV40 ori: SV40 origin of replication
  11846..11864   -  promoter       T7 promoter: promoter for bacteriophage T7 RNA polymerase
  11872..12027   +  CDS            lacZα (fragment): LacZα fragment of β-galactosidase; lacZ fragment
  12032..12460   +  rep_origin     f1 ori (sequence partly withheld): f1 bacteriophage origin of replication; arrow indicates direction of (+) strand synthesis
