[The description below was written by a language model from this plasmid's Addgene catalogue record and pLannotate feature annotations shown in this document.]
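Description:
pCR1325 is a lentiviral expression plasmid of about 12.5 kb carrying the human USP1 coding sequence, built by Gibson cloning of the consensus CDS into the pCR1265 backbone (the depositor comments refer to the recipient vector as pLentiX1). In bacteria it is maintained through a high-copy ColE1/pUC-type origin and selected with ampicillin via the β-lactamase gene. An f1 origin and remnants of a lac/lacZα cloning region are also present.

The transfer cassette has an HIV-1-derived layout. An RSV promoter fused to a truncated 5' LTR drives genomic RNA production in packaging cells, followed by the Ψ packaging signal with a partial gag sequence, the Rev response element for Rev-dependent nuclear export, and the cPPT/CTS. A truncated 3' LTR and an SV40 polyadenylation signal close the cassette.

Between Gateway attB1 and attB2 sites, a human EF-1α promoter drives USP1. A short annotated fragment of an HA epitope tag lies just upstream of the CDS, suggesting an N-terminal HA tag, although the record does not state this explicitly. An EMCV IRES then allows translation of the mouse surface marker Thy1.1 (CD90.1) from the same transcript, so transduced cells can be identified or sorted by surface staining. A WPRE follows to enhance transcript expression. A separate mouse PGK promoter drives NeoR, which permits G418 selection of transduced mammalian cells.

USP1 is a deubiquitinase that removes monoubiquitin from FANCD2 and PCNA. The plasmid's stated purpose is simply to express USP1, and it was deposited with a study linking Cas9 genome editing in human cells to the Fanconi anemia pathway.
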