Addgene plasmid #111132: pCR1325
Purpose: Expresses USP1.
Depositing lab: Jacob Corn. Depositing organization: University of California, Berkeley. Publication: CRISPR-Cas9 genome editing in human cells occurs via the Fanconi anemia pathway. Richardson CD, Kazane KR, Feng SJ, Zelin E, Bray NL, Schafer AJ, Floor SN, Corn JE. Nat Genet. 2018 Aug;50(8):1132-1139. doi: 10.1038/s41588-018-0174-0. Epub 2018 Jul 27. PubMed 30054595.
Backbone
  Vector backbone: pCR1265
  Vector type: Lentiviral
Growth in bacteria
  Bacterial resistance: Ampicillin, 100 μg/mL
  Growth temperature: 37°C
  Growth strain: NEB Stable
  Copy number: High Copy
Gene/Insert
  Gene/Insert name: USP1
  Species: H. sapiens (human)
  Entrez Gene: USP1 (a.k.a. UBP)
  Cloning method: Gibson Cloning
Terms and licenses: Academic/Nonprofit Terms; Industry Terms: Not Available to Industry
Depositor comments: Consensus CDS were PCR amplified from gBlocks or from cDNA clones and Gibson cloned into pLentiX1
How to cite: pCR1325 was a gift from Jacob Corn (Addgene plasmid # 111132 ; http://n2t.net/addgene:111132 ; RRID:Addgene_111132)
